Addgene plasmid #27796: mCerulean C1
Depositing lab: Steven Vogel. Depositing organization: National Institute on Alcohol Abuse & Alcoholism (NIAAA). Publication: Cerulean, Venus, and VenusY67C FRET reference standards. Koushik SV, Chen H, Thaler C, Puhl HL, Vogel SS. Biophys J. 2006 Dec 15. 91(12):L99-L101. 10.1529/biophysj.106.096206 PubMed 17040988.
Backbone
  Vector backbone: pECFP C1
  Backbone size w/o insert (bp): 3984
  Vector type: Mammalian Expression
  Selectable markers: Neomycin (select with G418)
Growth in bacteria
  Bacterial resistance: Kanamycin, 50 μg/mL
  Growth temperature: 37°C
  Growth strain: DH5alpha
  Copy number: High Copy
Gene/Insert
  Gene/Insert name: mCerulean C1 (alt name: mCerulean-C1)
  Insert size (bp): 720
  Cloning method: Restriction Enzyme; 5′ cloning site Nhe 1 (not destroyed); 3′ cloning site Bam HI (not destroyed)
  Sequencing primers: 5′ CCAAAATCAACGGGACTTTCC; 3′ CAGGTTCAGGGGGAGGTGTGG
Terms and licenses: Academic/Nonprofit Terms; Industry Terms: Not Available to Industry
Depositor comments: This construct was created by mutagenesis of pECFP-C1. When compared with ECFP, Cerulean contains the following mutations: S72A, Y145A and H148D. This construct also contains A206K mutation to create a monomeric form of the fluorescent protein. See Addgene's sequencing results for detailed mCerulean and MCS. This plasmid is designed to clone a gene of interest downstream and in-frame to create a N-terminal mCerulean fusion protein.
How to cite: mCerulean C1 was a gift from Steven Vogel (Addgene plasmid # 27796 ; http://n2t.net/addgene:27796 ; RRID:Addgene_27796)
