[The description below was written by a language model from this plasmid's Addgene catalogue record and pLannotate feature annotations shown in this document.]
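Description:
mCerulean C1 is a mammalian expression plasmid built on the pECFP-C1 backbone and intended as a fusion-tagging vector for the monomeric cyan fluorescent protein mCerulean. It was made by mutagenesis of the ECFP coding sequence in pECFP-C1. Relative to ECFP, the Cerulean substitutions S72A, Y145A and H148D are present, together with A206K, which disrupts the weak dimerisation of Aequorea-derived fluorescent proteins and yields a monomeric form. In the annotated 4.7 kb sequence, the human cytomegalovirus immediate early enhancer and promoter drive the mCerulean open reading frame. A multiple cloning site follows it directly, and then an SV40 polyadenylation signal. A gene of interest cloned in frame into this site is expressed with mCerulean at its N-terminus.

The plasmid is propagated in E. coli at high copy from a ColE1/pUC-type origin, and it also carries an f1 phage origin. A single Tn5 aminoglycoside phosphotransferase gene (NeoR/KanR) serves both hosts. A bacterial bla-type promoter placed just upstream gives kanamycin resistance in bacteria, while the SV40 enhancer and early promoter, with the HSV TK polyadenylation signal downstream, allows G418 selection of stably transfected mammalian cells. The short large T antigen, ble and bGH poly(A) fragments in the feature table are probably partial matches within flanking backbone sequence rather than functional elements.

The associated publication concerns Cerulean and Venus FRET reference standards. This fits use of the vector for labelling proteins with a cyan donor fluorophore for live-cell imaging and FRET measurements, or for expressing mCerulean alone as a control.
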