Features (pLannotate 1.2.2; 14 found; start..end, strand, type, name):
     61..364     +  enhancer       CMV enhancer: human cytomegalovirus immediate early enhancer
    365..568     +  promoter       CMV promoter: human cytomegalovirus (CMV) immediate early promoter
    613..1329    +  CDS            mCerulean: mCerulean is a basic (constitutively fluorescent) cyan fluorescent protein published in 2005, derived from Aequorea victoria. It is reported to be a very rapidly-maturing monomer.
   1330..1395    +  misc_feature   MCS: multiple cloning site
   1412..1496    +  CDS            large T antigen (fragment): large T antigen from SV40 (simian virus 40)
   1519..1640    +  polyA_signal   SV40 poly(A) signal: SV40 polyadenylation signal
   1674..2102    -  rep_origin     f1 ori (sequence partly withheld): f1 bacteriophage origin of replication; arrow indicates direction of (+) strand synthesis
   2129..2233    +  promoter       AmpR promoter: bla
   2235..2592    +  promoter       SV40 promoter: SV40 enhancer and early promoter
   2627..3421    +  CDS            NeoR/KanR: aminoglycoside phosphotransferase from Tn5; aph(3')-II (or nptII); confers resistance to neomycin, kanamycin, and G418 (Geneticin®)
   3442..3594    +  CDS            ble (fragment): BLE_KLEPN - Experimental evidence at protein level: Swiss-Prot protein existence level 1. Binding protein with a strong affinity to the bleomycin family of antibiotics. Binds to CL990; an antimitotic-antibiotic compound. From Klebsiella pneumoniae.
   3653..3700    +  polyA_signal   HSV TK poly(A) signal: herpes simplex virus thymidine kinase polyadenylation signal (Cole and Stacy, 1985)
   3791..3807    -  polyA_signal   bGH poly(A) signal (fragment): bovine growth hormone polyadenylation signal
   4029..4617    +  rep_origin     ori: high-copy-number ColE1/pMB1/pBR322/pUC origin of replication
>Addgene plasmid #27796 | mCerulean C1 | addgene full sequence | sequence record 113785 | Addgene assembled sequence
TAGTTATTAATAGTAATCAATTACGGGGTCATTAGTTCATAGCCCATATATGGAGTTCCGCGTTACATAA
CTTACGGTAAATGGCCCGCCTGGCTGACCGCCCAACGACCCCCGCCCATTGACGTCAATAATGACGTATG
TTCCCATAGTAACGCCAATAGGGACTTTCCATTGACGTCAATGGGTGGAGTATTTACGGTAAACTGCCCA
CTTGGCAGTACATCAAGTGTATCATATGCCAAGTACGCCCCCTATTGACGTCAATGACGGTAAATGGCCC
GCCTGGCATTATGCCCAGTACATGACCTTATGGGACTTTCCTACTTGGCAGTACATCTACGTATTAGTCA
TCGCTATTACCATGGTGATGCGGTTTTGGCAGTACATCAATGGGCGTGGATAGCGGTTTGACTCACGGGG
ATTTCCAAGTCTCCACCCCATTGACGTCAATGGGAGTTTGTTTTGGCACCAAAATCAACGGGACTTTCCA
AAATGTCGTAACAACTCCGCCCCATTGACGCAAATGGGCGGTAGGCGTGTACGGTGGGAGGTCTATATAA
GCAGAGCTGGTTTAGTGAACCGTCAGATCCGCTAGCGCTACCGGTCGCCACCATGGTGAGCAAGGGCGAG
GAGCTGTTCACCGGGGTGGTGCCCATCCTGGTCGAGCTGGACGGCGACGTAAACGGCCACAAGTTCAGCG
TGTCCGGCGAGGGCGAGGGCGATGCCACCTACGGCAAGCTGACCCTGAAGTTCATCTGCACCACCGGCAA
GCTGCCCGTGCCCTGGCCCACCCTCGTGACCACCCTGACCTGGGGCGTGCAGTGCTTCGCCCGCTACCCC
GACCACATGAAGCAGCACGACTTCTTCAAGTCCGCCATGCCCGAAGGCTACGTCCAGGAGCGCACCATCT
TCTTCAAGGACGACGGCAACTACAAGACCCGCGCCGAGGTGAAGTTCGAGGGCGACACCCTGGTGAACCG
CATCGAGCTGAAGGGCATCGACTTCAAGGAGGACGGCAACATCCTGGGGCACAAGCTGGAGTACAACGCC
ATCAGCGACAACGTCTATATCACCGCCGACAAGCAGAAGAACGGCATCAAGGCCAACTTCAAGATCCGCC
ACAACATCGAGGACGGCAGCGTGCAGCTCGCCGACCACTACCAGCAGAACACCCCCATCGGCGACGGCCC
CGTGCTGCTGCCCGACAACCACTACCTGAGCACCCAGTCCAAGCTGAGCAAAGACCCCAACGAGAAGCGC
GATCACATGGTCCTGCTGGAGTTCGTGACCGCCGCCGGGATCACTCTCGGCATGGACGAGCTGTACAAGT
CCGGACTCAGATCTCGAGCTCAAGCTTCGAATTCTGCAGTCGACGGTACCGCGGGCCCGGGATCCACCGG
ATCTAGATAACTGATCATAATCAGCCATACCACATTTGTAGAGGTTTTACTTGCTTTAAAAAACCTCCCA
CACCTCCCCCTGAACCTGAAACATAAAATGAATGCAATTGTTGTTGTTAACTTGTTTATTGCAGCTTATA
ATGGTTACAAATAAAGCAATAGCATCACAAATTTCACAAATAAAGCATTTTTTTCACTGCATTCTAGTTG
TGGTTTGTCCAAACTCATCAATGTATCTTAACGCGTAAATTGTAAGCGTTAATATTTTGTTAAAATTCGC
GTTAAATTTTTGTTAAATCAGCTCATTTTTTAACCAATAGGCCGAAATCGGCAAAATCCCTTATAAATCA
AAAGAATAGACCGAGATAGGGT
[37 nt withheld, positions 1773-1809]
AAAGAACGTGGACTCCAACGTCAAAGG
[49 nt withheld, positions 1837-1885]
T
[91 nt withheld, positions 1887-1977]
G
[124 nt withheld, positions 1979-2102]
CAGGTGGCACTTTTCGGGGAAATGTGCGCGGAACCCCTATTTGTTTATTTTTCTAAATACATTCAAATAT
GTATCCGCTCATGAGACAATAACCCTGATAAATGCTTCAATAATATTGAAAAAGGAAGAGTCCTGAGGCG
GAAAGAACCAGCTGTGGAATGTGTGTCAGTTAGGGTGTGGAAAGTCCCCAGGCTCCCCAGCAGGCAGAAG
TATGCAAAGCATGCATCTCAATTAGTCAGCAACCAGGTGTGGAAAGTCCCCAGGCTCCCCAGCAGGCAGA
AGTATGCAAAGCATGCATCTCAATTAGTCAGCAACCATAGTCCCGCCCCTAACTCCGCCCATCCCGCCCC
TAACTCCGCCCAGTTCCGCCCATTCTCCGCCCCATGGCTGACTAATTTTTTTTATTTATGCAGAGGCCGA
GGCCGCCTCGGCCTCTGAGCTATTCCAGAAGTAGTGAGGAGGCTTTTTTGGAGGCCTAGGCTTTTGCAAA
GATCGATCAAGAGACAGGATGAGGATCGTTTCGCATGATTGAACAAGATGGATTGCACGCAGGTTCTCCG
GCCGCTTGGGTGGAGAGGCTATTCGGCTATGACTGGGCACAACAGACAATCGGCTGCTCTGATGCCGCCG
TGTTCCGGCTGTCAGCGCAGGGGCGCCCGGTTCTTTTTGTCAAGACCGACCTGTCCGGTGCCCTGAATGA
ACTGCAAGACGAGGCAGCGCGGCTATCGTGGCTGGCCACGACGGGCGTTCCTTGCGCAGCTGTGCTCGAC
GTTGTCACTGAAGCGGGAAGGGACTGGCTGCTATTGGGCGAAGTGCCGGGGCAGGATCTCCTGTCATCTC
ACCTTGCTCCTGCCGAGAAAGTATCCATCATGGCTGATGCAATGCGGCGGCTGCATACGCTTGATCCGGC
TACCTGCCCATTCGACCACCAAGCGAAACATCGCATCGAGCGAGCACGTACTCGGATGGAAGCCGGTCTT
GTCGATCAGGATGATCTGGACGAAGAGCATCAGGGGCTCGCGCCAGCCGAACTGTTCGCCAGGCTCAAGG
CGAGCATGCCCGACGGCGAGGATCTCGTCGTGACCCATGGCGATGCCTGCTTGCCGAATATCATGGTGGA
AAATGGCCGCTTTTCTGGATTCATCGACTGTGGCCGGCTGGGTGTGGCGGACCGCTATCAGGACATAGCG
TTGGCTACCCGTGATATTGCTGAAGAGCTTGGCGGCGAATGGGCTGACCGCTTCCTCGTGCTTTACGGTA
TCGCCGCTCCCGATTCGCAGCGCATCGCCTTCTATCGCCTTCTTGACGAGTTCTTCTGAGCGGGACTCTG
GGGTTCGAAATGACCGACCAAGCGACGCCCAACCTGCCATCACGAGATTTCGATTCCACCGCCGCCTTCT
ATGAAAGGTTGGGCTTCGGAATCGTTTTCCGGGACGCCGGCTGGATGATCCTCCAGCGCGGGGATCTCAT
GCTGGAGTTCTTCGCCCACCCTAGGGGGAGGCTAACTGAAACACGGAAGGAGACAATACCGGAAGGAACC
CGCGCTATGACGGCAATAAAAAGACAGAATAAAACGCACGGTGTTGGGTCGTTTGTTCATAAACGCGGGG
TTCGGTCCCAGGGCTGGCACTCTGTCGATACCCCACCGAGACCCCATTGGGGCCAATACGCCCGCGTTTC
TTCCTTTTCCCCACCCCACCCCCCAAGTTCGGGTGAAGGCCCAGGGCTCGCAGCCAACGTCGGGGCGGCA
GGCCCTGCCATAGCCTCAGGTTACTCATATATACTTTAGATTGATTTAAAACTTCATTTTTAATTTAAAA
GGATCTAGGTGAAGATCCTTTTTGATAATCTCATGACCAAAATCCCTTAACGTGAGTTTTCGTTCCACTG
AGCGTCAGACCCCGTAGAAAAGATCAAAGGATCTTCTTGAGATCCTTTTTTTCTGCGCGTAATCTGCTGC
TTGCAAACAAAAAAACCACCGCTACCAGCGGTGGTTTGTTTGCCGGATCAAGAGCTACCAACTCTTTTTC
CGAAGGTAACTGGCTTCAGCAGAGCGCAGATACCAAATACTGTCCTTCTAGTGTAGCCGTAGTTAGGCCA
CCACTTCAAGAACTCTGTAGCACCGCCTACATACCTCGCTCTGCTAATCCTGTTACCAGTGGCTGCTGCC
AGTGGCGATAAGTCGTGTCTTACCGGGTTGGACTCAAGACGATAGTTACCGGATAAGGCGCAGCGGTCGG
GCTGAACGGGGGGTTCGTGCACACAGCCCAGCTTGGAGCGAACGACCTACACCGAACTGAGATACCTACA
GCGTGAGCTATGAGAAAGCGCCACGCTTCCCGAAGGGAGAAAGGCGGACAGGTATCCGGTAAGCGGCAGG
GTCGGAACAGGAGAGCGCACGAGGGAGCTTCCAGGGGGAAACGCCTGGTATCTTTATAGTCCTGTCGGGT
TTCGCCACCTCTGACTTGAGCGTCGATTTTTGTGATGCTCGTCAGGGGGGCGGAGCCTATGGAAAAACGC
CAGCAACGCGGCCTTTTTACGGTTCCTGGCCTTTTGCTGGCCTTTTGCTCACATGTTCTTTCCTGCGTTA
TCCCCTGATTCTGTGGATAACCGTATTACCGCCATGCAT
