>Addgene plasmid #27796 | mCerulean C1 | addgene partial sequence | sequence record 113007 | CMV-F 5'-CGCAAATGGGCGGTAGGCGTG-3'
ACCGTCAGATCCGCTAGCGCTACCGGTCGCCACCATGGTGAGCAAGGGCGAGGAGCTGTTCACCGGGGTG
GTGCCCATCCTGGTCGAGCTGGACGGCGACGTAAACGGCCACAAGTTCAGCGTGTCCGGCGAGGGCGAGG
GCGATGCCACCTACGGCAAGCTGACCCTGAAGTTCATCTGCACCACCGGCAAGCTGCCCGTGCCCTGGCC
CACCCTCGTGACCACCCTGACCTGGGGCGTGCAGTGCTTCGCCCGCTACCCCGACCACATGAAGCAGCAC
GACTTCTTCAAGTCCGCCATGCCCGAAGGCTACGTCCAGGAGCGCACCATCTTCTTCAAGGACGACGGCA
ACTACAAGACCCGCGCCGAGGTGAAGTTCGAGGGCGACACCCTGGTGAACCGCATCGAGCTGAAGGGCAT
CGACTTCAAGGAGGACGGCAACATCCTGGGGCACAAGCTGGAGTACAACGCCATCAGCGACAACGTCTAT
ATCACCGCCGACAAGCAGAAGAACGGCATCAAGGCCAACTTCAAGATCCGCCACAACATCGAGGACGGCA
GCGTGCAGCTCGCCGACCACTACCAGCAGAACACCCCCATCGGCGACGGCCCCGTGCTGCTGCCCGACAA
CCACTACCTGAGCACCCAGTCCAAGCTGAGCAAAGACCCCAACGAGAAGCGCGATCACATGGTCCTGCTG
GAGTTCGTGACCGCCGCCGGGATCACTCTCGGCATGGACGAGCTGTACAAGTCCGGACTCAGATCTCGAG
CTCAAGCTTCGAATTCTGCAGTCGACGGTACCGCGGGCCCGGGATCCACCGGATCTAGATAACTGATCAT
AATCAGCCATACCACATTTGTAGAGGTTTTACTTGCTTTAAAAAACCTCCCACACCTCCCCCTGAACCTG
AAACATAAAATGAATGCAATTGTTGTTGTTAACTTGTT
