>Addgene plasmid #27796 | mCerulean C1 | addgene partial sequence | sequence record 113009 | F1ori-F 5'-GTGGACTCTTGTTCCAAACTGG-3'
CGGTCTATTCTTTTGATTTATAAGGGATTTTGCCGATTTCGGCCTATTGGTTAAAAAATGAGCTGATTTA
ACAAAAATTTAACGCGAATTTTAACAAAATATTAACGCTTACAATTTACGCGTTAAGATACATTGATGAG
TTTGGACAAACCACAACTAGAATGCAGTGAAAAAAATGCTTTATTTGTGAAATTTGTGATGCTATTGCTT
TATTTGTAACCATTATAAGCTGCAATAAACAAGTTAACAACAACAATTGCATTCATTTTATGTTTCAGGT
TCAGGGGGAGGTGTGGGAGGTTTTTTAAAGCAAGTAAAACCTCTACAAATGTGGTATGGCTGATTATGAT
CAGTTATCTAGATCCGGTGGATCCCGGGCCCGCGGTACCGTCGACTGCAGAATTCGAAGCTTGAGCTCGA
GATCTGAGTCCGGACTTGTACAGCTCGTCCATGCCGAGAGTGATCCCGGCGGCGGTCACGAACTCCAGCA
GGACCATGTGATCGCGCTTCTCGTTGGGGTCTTTGCTCAGCTTGGACTGGGTGCTCAGGTAGTGGTTGTC
GGGCAGCAGCACGGGGCCGTCGCCGATGGGGGTGTTCTGCTGGTAGTGGTCGGCGAGCTGCACGCTGCCG
TCCTCGATGTTGTGGCGGATCTTGAAGTTGGCCTTGATGCCGTTCTTCTGCTTGTCGGCGGTGATATAGA
CGTTGTCGCTGATGGCGTTGTACTCCAGCTTGTGCCCCAGGATGTTGCCGTCCTCCTTGAAGTCGATGCC
CTTCAGCTCGATGCGGTTCACCAGGGTGTCGCCCTCGAACTTCACCTCGGCGCGGGTCTTGTAGTTGCCG
TCGTCCTTGAAGAAGATGGTGCGCTCCTGGACGTAGCCTTCGGGCATGGCGGACTTGAA
